Addgene plasmid #208086: 186_pETcon_SARS2_XBB1-5
Purpose: yeast surface display of the SARS-CoV-2 XBB.1.5 variant RBD
Depositing lab: Tyler Starr. Depositing organization: University of Utah. Publication: Deep mutational scans of XBB.1.5 and BQ.1.1 reveal ongoing epistatic drift during SARS-CoV-2 evolution. Taylor AL, Starr TN. PLoS Pathog. 2023 Dec 29;19(12):e1011901. doi: 10.1371/journal.ppat.1011901. eCollection 2023 Dec. PubMed 38157379.
Backbone
  Vector backbone: pETcon
  Vector type: Yeast Expression
  Selectable markers: TRP1
Growth in bacteria
  Bacterial resistance: Ampicillin, 100 μg/mL
  Growth temperature: 37°C
  Growth strain: DH5alpha
  Copy number: High Copy
Gene/Insert
  Gene/Insert name: SARS-CoV-2 XBB.1.5 RBD
  Species: S. cerevisiae (budding yeast); SARS-CoV-2 virus
  Entrez Gene: S (a.k.a. GU280_gp02, spike glycoprotein)
  Tag / fusion protein: HA (N terminal on insert); c-Myc (C terminal on insert)
  Cloning method: Gibson Cloning
  Sequencing primers: 5′ Unknown
Terms and licenses: Academic/Nonprofit Terms; Industry Terms: Not Available to Industry
Depositor comments: Please visit https://doi.org/10.1101/2023.09.11.557279 for bioRxiv preprint.
How to cite: 186_pETcon_SARS2_XBB1-5 was a gift from Tyler Starr (Addgene plasmid # 208086 ; http://n2t.net/addgene:208086 ; RRID:Addgene_208086)
