[The description below was written by a language model from this plasmid's Addgene catalogue record and pLannotate feature annotations shown in this document.]
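Description:
186_pETcon_SARS2_XBB1-5 is a 6.8 kb yeast surface-display plasmid built on the pETcon backbone, carrying the receptor-binding domain (RBD) of the SARS-CoV-2 XBB.1.5 variant spike protein. It is a shuttle vector. In E. coli it replicates from a high-copy ColE1/pUC-type origin and is selected with ampicillin through the bla gene. In Saccharomyces cerevisiae it is maintained as a low-copy, stably segregating episome by a CEN/ARS element and selected by complementation of tryptophan auxotrophy with TRP1 under its own promoter. The backbone also retains an f1 phage origin, flanking T3 and T7 promoters, and remnants of lacZα, lac promoter/operator, lacI, rop and bom sequences, which are cloning-vector leftovers that play no role in display.

The expression cassette is driven by the galactose-inducible GAL1 promoter, which is regulated by Gal4. It encodes the Aga2 subunit of yeast a-agglutinin, followed in the same orientation by a roughly 600 bp spike fragment corresponding to the RBD, and then a C-terminal c-Myc epitope. The catalogue entry also lists an HA tag on the N-terminal side of the insert. This was not picked up as a separate feature in the annotation, although there is an unannotated gap between AGA2 and the RBD. In this type of system, secreted Aga2 fusions are tethered to the cell wall by pairing with Aga1, so the RBD is presented on the yeast surface. The epitope tags allow surface expression to be quantified by antibody staining. The insert was introduced by Gibson assembly. The plasmid is intended for yeast display of the XBB.1.5 RBD and is associated with deep mutational scanning work examining how mutations behave in the XBB.1.5 and BQ.1.1 variant backgrounds.
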