Features (pLannotate 1.2.2; 22 found; start..end, strand, type, name):
      2..18      +  protein_bind   lac operator: The lac repressor binds to the lac operator to inhibit transcription in E. coli. This inhibition can be relieved by adding lactose or isopropyl-β-D-thiogalactopyranoside (IPTG). lac repressor encoded by lacI
     63..81      +  promoter       T3 promoter: promoter for bacteriophage T3 RNA polymerase
    315..756     +  promoter       GAL1 promoter: S. cerevisiae GAL1; inducible promoter, regulated by Gal4
    803..1063    +  CDS            AGA2: AGA2_YEAST - Experimental evidence at protein level: Swiss-Prot protein existence level 1. Receptor binding subunit of the a-agglutinin heterodimer. S.cerevisiae a and alpha cells express the complementary cell surface glycoproteins a-agglutinin and alpha-agglutinin, respectively, which interact with one another to promote cellular aggregation during mating. From Saccharomyces cerevisiae (strain ATCC 204508 / S288c) (Baker's yeast).
   1190..1792    +  CDS            S (fragment): SPIKE_SARS2 - Experimental evidence at protein level: Swiss-Prot protein existence level 1. [Spike glycoprotein]: May down-regulate host tetherin (BST2) by lysosomal degradation, thereby counteracting its antiviral activity. From Severe acute respiratory syndrome coronavirus 2 (2019-nCoV) (SARS-CoV-2).
   1814..1840    +  CDS            Myc (fragment): Myc (human c-Myc proto-oncogene) epitope tag
   2170..2188    -  promoter       T7 promoter: promoter for bacteriophage T7 RNA polymerase
   2191..2207    +  CDS            lacZα (fragment): LacZα fragment of β-galactosidase; lacZ fragment
   2242..2382    +  CDS            lacZα (fragment): LacZα fragment of β-galactosidase; lacZ fragment
   2386..2814    +  rep_origin     f1 ori (sequence partly withheld): f1 bacteriophage origin of replication; arrow indicates direction of (+) strand synthesis
   2842..2893    -  misc_feature   bom (fragment): basis of mobility region from pBR322
   2944..3618    -  CDS            TRP1: phosphoribosylanthranilate isomerase, required for tryptophan biosynthesis; S. cerevisiae TRP1; yeast auxotrophic marker
   3619..3766    -  promoter       TRP1 promoter: S. cerevisiae TRP1
   3904..3953    -  misc_feature   bom (fragment): basis of mobility region from pBR322
   4055..4090    -  CDS            rop (fragment): Rop protein, which maintains plasmids at low copy number; rop
   4158..4661    -  misc_feature   CEN/ARS: S. cerevisiae CEN6 centromere fused to an autonomously replicating sequence
   4698..4802    +  promoter       AmpR promoter: bla
   4803..5663    +  CDS            AmpR: β-lactamase; bla; confers resistance to ampicillin, carbenicillin, and related antibiotics
   5834..6422    +  rep_origin     ori: high-copy-number ColE1/pMB1/pBR322/pUC origin of replication
   6605..6697    +  CDS            lacI (fragment): lac repressor; lacI; The lac repressor binds to the lac operator to inhibit transcription in E. coli. This inhibition can be relieved by adding lactose or isopropyl-β-D-thiogalactopyranoside (IPTG).
   6710..6731    +  protein_bind   CAP binding site: CAP binding activates transcription in the presence of cAMP. E. coli catabolite activator protein
   6746..6776    +  promoter       lac promoter: promoter for the E. coli lac operon
>Addgene plasmid #208086 | 186_pETcon_SARS2_XBB1-5 | addgene full sequence | sequence record 409782 | Addgene NGS Result
ATTGTGAGCGGATAACAATTTCACACAGGAAACAGCTATGACCATGATTACGCCAAGCTCGAAATTAACC
CTCACTAAAGGGAACAAAAGCTGGTACCAATTCCTTGAATTTTCAAAAATTCTTACTTTTTTTTTGGATG
GACGCAAAGAAGTTTAATAATCATATTACATGGCATTACCACCATATACATATCCATATCTAATCTTACT
TATATGTTGTGGAAATGTAAAGAGCCCCATTATCTTAGCCTAAAAAAACCTTCTCTTTGGAACTTTCAGT
AATACGCTTAACTGCTCATTGCTATATTGAAGTACGGATTAGAAGCCGCCGAGCGGGTGACAGCCCTCCG
AAGGAAGACTCTCCTCCGTGCGTCCTCGTCTTCACCGGTCGCGTTCCTGAAACGCAGATGTGCCTCGCGC
CGCACTGCTCCGAACAATAAAGATTCTACAATACTAGCTTTTATGGTTATGAAGAGGAAAAATTGGCAGT
AACCTGGCCCCACAAACCTTCAAATGAACGAATCAAATTAACAACCATAGGATGATAATGCGATTAGTTT
TTTAGCCTTATTTCTGGGGTAATTAATCAGCGAAGCGATGATTTTTGATCTATTAACAGATATATAAATG
CAAAAACTGCATAACCACTTTAACTAATACTTTCAACATTTTCGGTTTGTATTACTTCTTATTCAAATGT
AATAAAAGTATCAACAAAAAATTGTTAATATACCTCTATACTTTAACGTCAAGGAGAAAAAACCCCGGAT
CGAATTCCCTACTTCATACATTTTCAATTAAGATGCAGTTACTTCGCTGTTTTTCAATATTTTCTGTTAT
TGCTTCAGTTTTAGCACAGGAACTGACAACTATATGCGAGCAAATCCCCTCACCAACTTTAGAATCGACG
CCGTACTCTTTGTCAACGACTACTATTTTGGCCAACGGGAAGGCAATGCAAGGAGTTTTTGAATATTACA
AATCAGTAACGTTTGTCAGTAATTGCGGTTCTCACCCCTCAACAACTAGCAAAGGCAGCCCCATAAACAC
ACAGTATGTTTTTAAGGACAATAGCTCGACGATTGAAGGTAGATACCCATACGACGTTCCAGACTACGCT
CTGCAGGCTAGTGGTGGAGGAGGCTCTGGTGGAGGCGGCCGCGGAGGCGGAGGGTCGGCTAGCCATATGA
ACATCACCAACTTGTGTCCATTCCATGAAGTTTTCAATGCTACTACTTTCGCTTCTGTTTACGCTTGGAA
TAGAAAGAGAATCTCTAACTGCGTTGCTGACTATTCTGTCATTTACAATTTTGCTCCATTCTTCGCTTTC
AAGTGCTATGGTGTTTCTCCAACTAAGTTGAACGATTTGTGTTTCACCAACGTTTACGCCGATTCCTTTG
TTATTAGAGGTAACGAAGTCTCCCAAATTGCTCCAGGTCAAACTGGTAATATTGCCGATTACAATTACAA
GTTGCCAGATGATTTCACCGGTTGTGTTATTGCTTGGAACTCTAACAAGTTGGATTCTAAGCCTTCTGGC
AACTACAATTACTTGTACAGGTTGTTCCGTAAGTCCAAATTGAAGCCATTCGAAAGAGATATTTCCACCG
AAATCTATCAAGCTGGTAACAAGCCATGTAATGGTGTTGCTGGTCCTAACTGTTACTCTCCATTGCAATC
TTACGGTTTCAGACCAACTTATGGTGTTGGTCATCAACCATACAGAGTTGTTGTTTTGTCTTTCGAGTTG
TTGCATGCTCCAGCTACTGTTTGTGGTCCAAAGAAATCTACTCTCGAGGGGGGCGGTTCCGAACAAAAGC
TTATTTCTGAAGAGGACTTGTAATAGAGATCTGATAACAACAGTGTAGATGTAACAAAATCGACTTTGTT
CCCACTGTACTTTTAGCTCGTACAAAATACAATATACTTTTCATTTCTCCGTAAACAACATGTTTTCCCA
TGTAATATCCTTTTCTATTTTTCGTTCCGTTACCAACTTTACACATACTTTATATAGCTATTCACTTCTA
TACACTAAAAAACTAAGACAATTTTAATTTTGCTGCCTGCCATATTTCAATTTGTTATAAATTCCTATAA
TTTATCCTATTAGTAGCTAAAAAAAGATGAATGTGAATCGAATCCTAAGAGAATTGAGCTCCAATTCGCC
CTATAGTGAGTCGTATTACAATTCACTGGCCGTCGTTAGATCGGAAGAGCACACGTCTGAACTCCAGTCA
CTTACAACGTCGTGACTGGGAAAACCCTGGCGTTACCCAACTTAATCGCCTTGCAGCACATCCCCCTTTC
GCCAGCTGGCGTAATAGCGAAGAGGCCCGCACCGATCGCCTTTCCCAACAGTTGCGCAGCCTGAATGGCG
AATGG
[124 nt withheld, positions 2386-2509]
C
[91 nt withheld, positions 2511-2601]
A
[49 nt withheld, positions 2603-2651]
CCTTTGACGTTGGAGTCCACGTTCTTT
[37 nt withheld, positions 2679-2715]
ACCCTATCTCGGTCTATTCTTTTGATTTATAAGGGATTTTGCCGATTTCGGCCTATTGGTTAAAAAATGA
GCTGATTTAACAAAAATTTAACGCGAATTTTAACAAAATATTAACGCTTACAATTTCCTGATGCGGTATT
TTCTCCTTACGCATCTGTGCGGTATTTCACACCGCATAGATCGGCAAGTGCACAAACAATACTTAAATAA
ATACTACTCAGTAATAACCTATTTCTTAGCATTTTTGACGAAATTTGCTATTTTGTTAGAGTCTTTTACA
CCATTTGTCTCCACACCTCCGCTTACATCAACACCAATAACGCCATTTAATCTAAGCGCATCACCAACAT
TTTCTGGCGTCAGTCCACCAGCTAACATAAAATGTAAGCTTTCGGGGCTCTCTTGCCTTCCAACCCAGTC
AGAAATCGAGTTCCAATCCAAAAGTTCACCTGTCCCACCTGCTTCTGAATCAAACAAGGGAATAAACGAA
TGAGGTTTCTGTGAAGCTGCACTGAGTAGTATGTTGCAGTCTTTTGGAAATACGAGTCTTTTAATAACTG
GCAAACCGAGGAACTCTTGGTATTCTTGCCACGACTCATCTCCATGCAGTTGGACGATATCAATGCCGTA
ATCATTGACCAGAGCCAAAACATCCTCCTTAGGTTGATTACGAAACACGCCAACCAAGTATTTCGGAGTG
CCTGAACTATTTTTATATGCTTTTACAAGACTTGAAATTTTCCTTGCAATAACCGGGTCAATTGTTCTCT
TTCTATTGGGCACACATATAATACCCAGCAAGTCAGCATCGGAATCTAGAGCACATTCTGCGGCCTCTGT
GCTCTGCAAGCCGCAAACTTTCACCAATGGACCAGAACTACCTGTGAAATTAATAACAGACATACTCCAA
GCTGCCTTTGTGTGCTTAATCACGTATACTCACGTGCTCAATAGTCACCAATGCCCTCCCTCTTGGCCCT
CTCCTTTTCTTTTTTCGACCGAATTAATTCTTAATCGGCAAAAAAAGAAAAGCTCCGGATCAAGATTGTA
CGTAAGGTGACAAGCTATTTTTCAATAAAGAATATCTTCCACTACTGCCATCTGGCGTCATAACTGCAAA
GTACACATATATTACGATGCTGTTCTATTAAATGCTTCCTATATTATATATATAGTAATGTCGTGATCTA
TGGTGCACTCTCAGTACAATCTGCTCTGATGCCGCATAGTTAAGCCAGCCCCGACACCCGCCAACACCCG
CTGACGCGCCCTGACGGGCTTGTCTGCTCCCGGCATCCGCTTACAGACAAGCTGTGACCGTCTCCGGGAG
CTGCATGTGTCAGAGGTTTTCACCGTCATCACCGAAACGCGCGAGACGAAAGGGCCTCGTGATACGCCTA
TTTTTATAGGTTAATGTCATGATAATAATGGTTTCTTAGACGGATCGCTTGCCTGTAACTTACACGCGCC
TCGTATCTTTTAATGATGGAATAATTTGGGAATTTACTCTGTGTTTATTTATTTTTATGTTTTGTATTTG
GATTTTAGAAAGTAAATAAAGAAGGTAGAAGAGTTACGGAATGAAGAAAAAAAAATAAACAAAGGTTTAA
AAAATTTCAACAAAAAGCGTACTTTACATATATATTTATTAGACAAGAAAAGCAGATTAAATAGATATAC
ATTCGATTAACGATAAGTAAAATGTAAAATCACAGGATTTTCGTGTGTGGTCTTCTACACAGACAAGATG
AAACAATTCGGCATTAATACCTGAGAGCAGGAAGAGCAAGATAAAAGGTAGTATTTGTTGGCGATCCCCC
TAGAGTCTTTTACATCTTCGGAAAACAAAAACTATTTTTTCTTTAATTTCTTTTTTTACTTTCTATTTTT
AATTTATATATTTATATTAAAAAATTTAAATTATAATTATTTTTATAGCACGTGATGAAAAGGACCCAGG
TGGCACTTTTCGGGGAAATGTGCGCGGAACCCCTATTTGTTTATTTTTCTAAATACATTCAAATATGTAT
CCGCTCATGAGACAATAACCCTGATAAATGCTTCAATAATATTGAAAAAGGAAGAGTATGAGTATTCAAC
ATTTCCGTGTCGCCCTTATTCCCTTTTTTGCGGCATTTTGCCTTCCTGTTTTTGCTCACCCAGAAACGCT
GGTGAAAGTAAAAGATGCTGAAGATCAGTTGGGTGCACGAGTGGGTTACATCGAACTGGATCTCAACAGC
GGTAAGATCCTTGAGAGTTTTCGCCCCGAAGAACGTTTTCCAATGATGAGCACTTTTAAAGTTCTGCTAT
GTGGCGCGGTATTATCCCGTATTGACGCCGGGCAAGAGCAACTCGGTCGCCGCATACACTATTCTCAGAA
TGACTTGGTTGAGTACTCACCAGTCACAGAAAAGCATCTTACGGATGGCATGACAGTAAGAGAATTATGC
AGTGCTGCCATAACCATGAGTGATAACACTGCGGCCAACTTACTTCTGACAACGATCGGAGGACCGAAGG
AGCTAACCGCTTTTTTGCACAACATGGGGGATCATGTAACTCGCCTTGATCGTTGGGAACCGGAGCTGAA
TGAAGCCATACCAAACGACGAGCGTGACACCACGATGCCTGTAGCAATGGCAACAACGTTGCGCAAACTA
TTAACTGGCGAACTACTTACTCTAGCTTCCCGGCAACAATTAATAGACTGGATGGAGGCGGATAAAGTTG
CAGGACCACTTCTGCGCTCGGCCCTTCCGGCTGGCTGGTTTATTGCTGATAAATCTGGAGCCGGTGAGCG
TGGGTCTCGCGGTATCATTGCAGCACTGGGGCCAGATGGTAAGCCCTCCCGTATCGTAGTTATCTACACG
ACGGGGAGTCAGGCAACTATGGATGAACGAAATAGACAGATCGCTGAGATAGGTGCCTCACTGATTAAGC
ATTGGTAACTGTCAGACCAAGTTTACTCATATATACTTTAGATTGATTTAAAACTTCATTTTTAATTTAA
AAGGATCTAGGTGAAGATCCTTTTTGATAATCTCATGACCAAAATCCCTTAACGTGAGTTTTCGTTCCAC
TGAGCGTCAGACCCCGTAGAAAAGATCAAAGGATCTTCTTGAGATCCTTTTTTTCTGCGCGTAATCTGCT
GCTTGCAAACAAAAAAACCACCGCTACCAGCGGTGGTTTGTTTGCCGGATCAAGAGCTACCAACTCTTTT
TCCGAAGGTAACTGGCTTCAGCAGAGCGCAGATACCAAATACTGTTCTTCTAGTGTAGCCGTAGTTAGGC
CACCACTTCAAGAACTCTGTAGCACCGCCTACATACCTCGCTCTGCTAATCCTGTTACCAGTGGCTGCTG
CCAGTGGCGATAAGTCGTGTCTTACCGGGTTGGACTCAAGACGATAGTTACCGGATAAGGCGCAGCGGTC
GGGCTGAACGGGGGGTTCGTGCACACAGCCCAGCTTGGAGCGAACGACCTACACCGAACTGAGATACCTA
CAGCGTGAGCTATGAGAAAGCGCCACGCTTCCCGAAGGGAGAAAGGCGGACAGGTATCCGGTAAGCGGCA
GGGTCGGAACAGGAGAGCGCACGAGGGAGCTTCCAGGGGGAAACGCCTGGTATCTTTATAGTCCTGTCGG
GTTTCGCCACCTCTGACTTGAGCGTCGATTTTTGTGATGCTCGTCAGGGGGGCGGAGCCTATGGAAAAAC
GCCAGCAACGCGGCCTTTTTACGGTTCCTGGCCTTTTGCTGGCCTTTTGCTCACATGTTCTTTCCTGCGT
TATCCCCTGATTCTGTGGATAACCGTATTACCGCCTTTGAGTGAGCTGATACCGCTCGCCGCAGCCGAAC
GACCGAGCGCAGCGAGTCAGTGAGCGAGGAAGCGGAAGAGCGCCCAATACGCAAACCGCCTCTCCCCGCG
CGTTGGCCGATTCATTAATGCAGCTGGCACGACAGGTTTCCCGACTGGAAAGCGGGCAGTGAGCGCAACG
CAATTAATGTGAGTTAGCTCACTCATTAGGCACCCCAGGCTTTACACTTTATGCTTCCGGCTCGTATGTT
GTGTGGA
